Addgene plasmid #57359: mEos2-CENPA
Purpose: Localization: Nucleus, Excitation: 505 / 569, Emission: 516 / 581
Depositing lab: Michael Davidson. Depositing organization: Florida State University, Tallahassee. Publication: A bright and photostable photoconvertible fluorescent protein. McKinney SA, Murphy CS, Hazelwood KL, Davidson MW, Looger LL. Nat Methods. 2009 Feb . 6(2):131-3. 10.1038/nmeth.1296 PubMed 19169260.
Backbone
  Vector backbone: mEos2
  Backbone size w/o insert (bp): 4750
  Vector type: Mammalian Expression
  Selectable markers: Neomycin (select with G418)
Growth in bacteria
  Bacterial resistance: Kanamycin, 50 μg/mL
  Growth temperature: 37°C
  Growth strain: DH5alpha
  Copy number: High Copy
Gene/Insert
  Gene/Insert name: CENPA (alt name: AAP36900.1)
  Species: H. sapiens (human)
  Entrez Gene: CENPA (a.k.a. CENP-A, CenH3)
  Promoter: CMV
  Tag / fusion protein: mEos2 (C terminal on backbone)
  Cloning method: Unknown
  Sequencing primers: 5′ CMV-F; 3′ SV40pA-R
Terms and licenses: Academic/Nonprofit Terms; Industry Terms
Depositor comments: . Excitation = 505 / 569; Emission = 516 / 581
How to cite: mEos2-CENPA was a gift from Michael Davidson (Addgene plasmid # 57359 ; http://n2t.net/addgene:57359 ; RRID:Addgene_57359)
