[The description below was written by a language model from this plasmid's Addgene catalogue record.]
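Description:
mEos2-CENPA is a mammalian expression plasmid that produces human CENPA (also known as CENP-A or CenH3), the centromere-specific histone H3 variant, fused to the photoconvertible fluorescent protein mEos2. It is built on an mEos2 backbone of about 4.75 kb without the insert. It is maintained in E. coli as a high-copy plasmid under kanamycin selection. A neomycin resistance marker allows transfected mammalian cells to be selected with G418. No feature table is provided, so details such as the origin of replication are not stated. The listed 3′ sequencing primer suggests an SV40 polyadenylation signal downstream of the cassette, although no such element is catalogued directly.

Expression of the fusion is driven by the CMV promoter, a strong constitutive promoter in most mammalian cell lines. The record lists the mEos2 tag as C-terminal and supplied by the backbone. The plasmid name places mEos2 first, so the exact orientation of the fusion and any linker would need to be confirmed from the sequence. The cloning method is recorded as unknown. mEos2 is a monomeric green-to-red photoconvertible protein. The record gives excitation/emission maxima of 505/516 nm for the initial green state and 569/581 nm for the converted red state. The stated localization of the fusion is the nucleus, consistent with the incorporation of CENPA into centromeric chromatin. The construct serves as a nuclear localization marker. The photoconvertible tag also makes fusions of this kind suitable for optical highlighting, pulse-chase tracking of protein populations, and localization-based super-resolution imaging.
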