>Addgene plasmid #57359 | mEos2-CENPA | addgene partial sequence | sequence record 108766 | CMV-F 5'-CGCAAATGGGCGGTAGGCGTG-3'
AGCAGAGCTGGTTTAGTGAACCGTCAGAATCCGCTAGGCCACCATGGGCCCGCGCCGCCGGAGCCGAAAG
CCCGAGGCCCCGAGGAGGCGCAGCCCGAGCCCGACCCCGACCCCCGGCCCCTCCCGGCGGGGCCCCTCCT
TAGGCGCTTCCTCCCATCAACACAGTCGGCGGAGACAAGGTTGGCTAAAGGAGATCCGAAAGCTTCAGAA
GAGCACACACCTCTTGATAAGGAAGCTGCCCTTCAGCCGCCTGGCAAGAGAAATATGTGTTAAATTCACT
CGTGGTGTGGACTTCAATTGGCAAGCCCAGGCCCTATTGGCCCTACAAGAGGCAGCAGAAGCATTTCTAG
TTCATCTCTTTGAGGACGCCTATCTCCTCACCTTACATGCAGGCCGAGTTACTCTCTTCCCAAAGGATGT
GCAACTGGCCCGGAGGATCCGGGGCCTTGAGGAGGGACTCGGCCTCGAGCTCAAGCTTCGAATTCTGCAG
TCGACGGTACCGCGGGCCCGGGATCCACCGGTCGCCACCATGAGTGCGATTAAGCCAGACATGAAGATCA
AACTCCGTATGGAAGGCAACGTAAACGGGCACCACTTTGTGATCGACGGAGATGGTACAGGCAAGCCTTT
TGAGGGAAAACAGAGTATGGATCTTGAAGTCAAAGAGGGCGGACCTCTGCCTTTTGCCTTTGATATCCTG
ACCACTGCATTCCATTACGGCAACAGGGTATTCGCCAAATATCCAGACAACATACAAGACTATTTTAAGC
AGTCGTTTCCTAAGGGGTATTCGTGGGAACGAAGCTTGACTTTCGAAGACGGGGGCATTTGCATTGCC
