>Addgene plasmid #57359 | mEos2-CENPA | addgene partial sequence | sequence record 108769 | SV40pA-R 5'-GAAATTTGTGATGCTATTGC-3'
AGCTGCATAACAGTTAACAACAACAATTGCATTCATTTTATGTTTCAGGTTCAGGGGGAGGTGTGGGAGG
TTTTTTAAAGCAAGTAAAACCTCTACAAATGTGGTATGGCTGATTATGATCTAGAGTCGCGGCCGCTTAT
CGTCTGGCATTGTCAGGCAATCCAGAATGAGCAACAGCATGCTCATACAGCTTAACCTTGTTGTAATCTT
TGTCATGGCTTAAAATCTCAATGCAGTGGTCCACAAAGTGGTAGCCTGGTAACTTGACACCCTTCTCCTT
AGCTTTGTAAGTAGTTCTGAAGTCACATCGGTAATGGGCATTTCCTTCAAGCAACAAAGCCATATGAATA
TCACCCGTCAGCACTCCATCACGCACATACATTTTCTCAGTGGAGGGCTCCCATTTCAGCGTCTTCTTCT
GCATAACTGGACCATTGGCGGGAAAGTTGGTACCATAAAATCGAACTTTATTATAGAAAGTGTCCCCTTC
CATTGTTATGTCGTTTCTGGCAATGCAAATGCCCCCGTCTTCGAAAGTCAAGCTTCGTTCCCACGAATAC
CCCTTAGGAAACGACTGCTTAAAATAGTCTTGTATGTTGTCTGGATATTTGGCGAATACCCTGTTGCCGT
AATGGAATGCAGTGGTCAGGATATCAAAGGCAAAAGGCAGAGGTCCGCCCTCTTTGACTTCAAGATCCAT
ACTCTGTTTTCCCTCAAAAGGCTTGCCTGTACCATCTCCGTCGATCACAAAGTGGTGCCCGTTTACGTTG
CCTTCCATACGGAGTTTGATCTTCATGTCT
